Addgene plasmid #146340: pAc5.1B-lambdaN-HA-DmAGO1-R771A-siRNAres_F
Purpose: Insect Expression of DmAGO1-R771A-siRNAres
Depositing lab: Elisa Izaurralde. Depositing organization: Max Planck Institute for Developmental Biology. Publication: A C-terminal silencing domain in GW182 is essential for miRNA function. Eulalio A, Helms S, Fritzsch C, Fauser M, Izaurralde E. RNA. 2009 Jun;15(6):1067-77. doi: 10.1261/rna.1605509. Epub 2009 Apr 21. PubMed 19383769.
Backbone
  Vector backbone: Unknown
  Vector type: Insect Expression
Growth in bacteria
  Bacterial resistance: Ampicillin, 100 μg/mL
  Growth temperature: 37°C
  Growth strain: DH5alpha
  Copy number: Low Copy
Gene/Insert
  Gene/Insert name: DmAGO1-R771A-siRNAres
  Species: D. melanogaster (fly)
  Mutation: variation with 2 non silent mutations compared to the sequence given by NCBI:NM_166020.1
  Entrez Gene: AGO1 (a.k.a. Dmel_CG6671, AGO-1, Ago, Ago-1, Ago1, Agp1, CG6671, Dm Ago1, DmAgo1, Dmel\CG6671, MRE20, ago-1, ago1, ago1-1, anon-WO0257455.29, argonaute1, dAGO1, dAgo1, dmAgo1, l(2)04845, l(2)4845, l(2)k00208, l(2)k08121)
  Cloning method: Unknown
Terms and licenses: Academic/Nonprofit Terms; Industry Terms: Not Available to Industry
Depositor comments: Plasmids from this collection were made available to the research community and donated after the lab closed. Please note that the sequence provided by the depositing laboratory may be theoretical/predicted or based on Sanger sequencing results. There may be discrepancies between sequencing results obtained by Addgene and the depositor sequence. If an Addgene verified sequence is not available, please contact before placing your order to request that our lab fully sequence the plasmid.
How to cite: pAc5.1B-lambdaN-HA-DmAGO1-R771A-siRNAres_F was a gift from Elisa Izaurralde (Addgene plasmid # 146340 ; http://n2t.net/addgene:146340 ; RRID:Addgene_146340)
