[The description below was written by a language model from this plasmid's Addgene catalogue record and pLannotate feature annotations shown in this document.]
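Description:
pAc5.1B-lambdaN-HA-DmAGO1-R771A-siRNAres_F is an 8.4 kb insect expression plasmid for producing a tagged mutant form of Drosophila melanogaster Argonaute 1 (AGO1) in fly cells. The catalogue lists the backbone as unknown, although the name and the annotated parts point to a pAc5.1B-type vector. The Drosophila actin 5C (Ac5) promoter drives strong constitutive transcription, and an SV40 polyadenylation signal lies downstream of the insert. In bacteria the plasmid is maintained through a ColE1/pUC-type origin and selected with ampicillin via the β-lactamase gene and its promoter. The record lists it as low copy, even though the origin is annotated as a high-copy type. Short fragments annotated as tetracycline resistance and SV40 large T antigen appear to be non-functional backbone remnants.

The open reading frame begins with a short fragment of the bacteriophage lambda N protein, the peptide that binds boxB RNA hairpins. An HA epitope follows, annotated as a partial match to a 3xHA tag, and then the AGO1 coding sequence. The annotation tool labelled the AGO1 region by homology to rat Ago2, but the catalogue identifies it as fly AGO1. A vector-derived V5 tag is annotated after the insert, and the record does not say whether it is translated in frame. The name indicates an R771A substitution and an siRNA-resistant coding sequence. The catalogue notes two non-silent differences from the reference transcript.

The lambdaN fusion allows the protein to be tethered to boxB-containing reporter mRNAs. The siRNA-resistant sequence suggests use in complementation experiments after knockdown of endogenous AGO1. Both applications fit the associated study of GW182 and miRNA-mediated silencing.
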