Features (pLannotate 1.2.2; 11 found; start..end, strand, type, name):
     56..2568    +  promoter       Ac5 promoter: Drosophila melanogaster actin 5C promoter
   2589..2654    +  CDS            N (fragment): REGN_LAMBD - Experimental evidence at protein level: Swiss-Prot protein existence level 1. Plays a role as a transcriptional antitermination factor that allows the virus to initiate its lytic phase. Activates expression of the delayed viral early genes by modifying host RNA polymerase (RNAP) into a form that is resistant to termination signals. This antitermination function requires the host NusA protein which serves to stabilize the interaction between antitermination protein N and host RNA polymerase. From Escherichia phage lambda (Bacteriophage lambda).
   2685..2711    +  CDS            3xHA (fragment): three tandem HA epitope tags
   3060..5663    +  CDS            Ago2: AGO2_RAT - Also known as Eif2c2. Experimental evidence at protein level: Swiss-Prot protein existence level 1. Required for RNA-mediated gene silencing (RNAi) by the RNA- induced silencing complex (RISC). The 'minimal RISC' appears to include AGO2 bound to a short guide RNA such as a microRNA (miRNA) or short interfering RNA (siRNA). These guide RNAs direct RISC to complementary mRNAs that are targets for RISC-mediated gene silencing. The precise mechanism of gene silencing depends on the degree of complementarity between the miRNA or siRNA and its target. Binding of RISC to a perfectly comple
   5695..5736    +  CDS            V5 tag: epitope tag from simian virus 5
   5836..5970    -  polyA_signal   SV40 poly(A) signal: SV40 polyadenylation signal
   5993..6077    -  CDS            large T antigen (fragment): large T antigen from SV40 (simian virus 40)
   6078..6548    +  CDS            TcR (fragment): tetracycline efflux protein; tet; confers resistance to tetracycline
   6592..7180    -  rep_origin     ori: high-copy-number ColE1/pMB1/pBR322/pUC origin of replication
   7351..8211    -  CDS            AmpR: β-lactamase; bla; confers resistance to ampicillin, carbenicillin, and related antibiotics
   8212..8316    -  promoter       AmpR promoter: bla
>Addgene plasmid #146340 | pAc5.1B-lambdaN-HA-DmAGO1-R771A-siRNAres_F | depositor full sequence | sequence record 288785 | Full Sequence
CTTCAAGGAATTAATTCTATATTCTAAAAACACAAATGATACTTCTAAAAAAAATCATGAATGGCATCAA
CTCTGAATCAAATCTTTGCAGATGCACCTACTTCTCATTTCCACTGTCACATCATTTTTCCAGATCTCGC
TGCCTGTTATGTGGCCCACAAACCAAGACACGTTTTATGGCCATTAAAGCTGGCTGATCGTCGCCAAACA
CCAAATACATATCAATATGTACATTCGAGAAAGAAGCGATCAAAGAAGCGTCTTCGGGCGAGTAGGAGAA
TGCGGAGGAGAAGGAGAACGAGCTGATCTAGTATCTCTCCACAATCCAATGCCAACTGACCAACTGGCCA
TATTCGGAGCAATTTGAAGCCAATTTCCATCGCCTGGCGATCGCTCCATTCTTGGCTATATGTTTTTCAC
CGTTCCCGGGGCCATTTTCAAAGACTCGTCGGTAAGATAAGATTGTGTCACTCGCTGTCTCTCTTCATTT
GTCGAAGAATGCTGAGGAATTTCGCGATGACGTCGGCGAGTATTTTGAAGAATGAGAATAATTTGTATTT
ATACGAAAATCAGTTAGTGGAATTTTCTACAAAAACATGTTATCTATAGATAATTTTGTTGCAAAATATG
TTGACTATGACAAAGATTGTATGTATATACCTTTAATGTATTCTCATTTTCTTATGTATTTATAATGGCA
ATGATGATACTGATGATATTTTAAGATGATGCCAGACCACAGGCTGATTTCTGCGTCTTTTGCCGAACGC
AGTGCATGTGCGGTTGTTGTTTTTTGGAATAGTTTCAATTTTCGGACTGTCCGCTTTGATTTCAGTTTCT
TGGCTTATTCAAAAAGCAAAGTAAAGCCAAAAAAGCGAGATGGCAATACCAAATGCGGCAAAACGGTAGT
GGAAGGAAAGGGGTGCGGGGCAGCGGAAGGAAGGGTGGGGCGGGGCGTGGCGGGGTCTGTGGCTGGGCGC
GACGTCACCGACGTTGGAGCCACTCCTTTGACCATGTGTGCGTGTGTGTATTATTCGTGTCTCGCCACTC
GCCGGTTGTTTTTTTCTTTTTATCTCGCTCTCTCTAGCGCCATCTCGTACGCATGCTCAACGCACCGCAT
GTTGCCGTGTCCTTTATGCGTCATTTTGGCTCGAAATAGGCAATTATTTAAACAAAGATTAGTCAACGAA
AACGCTAAAATAAATAAGTCTACAATATGGTTACTTATTGCCATGTGTGTGCAGCCAACGATAGCAACAA
AAGCAACAACACAGTGGCTTTCCCTCTTTCACTTTTTGTTTGCAAGCGCGTGCGAGCAAGACGGCACGAC
CGGCAAACGCAATTACGCTGACAAAGAGCAGACGAAGTTTTGGCCGAAAAACATCAAGGCGCCTGATACG
AATGCATTTGCAATAACAATTGCGATATTTAATATTGTTTATGAAGCTGTTTGACTTCAAAACACACAAA
AAAAAAAATAAAACAAATTATTTGAAAGAGAATTAGGAATCGGACAGCTTATCGTTACGGGCTAACAGCA
CACCGAGACGAAATAGCTTACCTGACGTCACAGCCTCTGGAAGAACTGCCGCCAAGCAGAGAGAGAGAGA
AAAAGAGGGAGAGCAGCTTAGACCGCATGTGCTTGTGTGTGAGGCGTCTCTCTCTTCGTCTCCTGTTTGC
GCAAACGCATAGACTGCACTGAGAAAATCGATTACCTATTTTTTATGAATGAATATTTGCACTATTACTA
TTCAAAACTATTAAGATAGCAATCACATTCAATAGCCAAATACTATACCACCTGAGCGATGCAACGAAAT
GATCAATTTGAGCAAAAATGCTGCATATTTAGGACGGCATCATTATAGAAATGCTTCTTGCTGTGTACTT
TTCTCTCGTCTGGCAGCTGTTTCGCCGTTATTGTTAAAACCGGCTTAAGTTAGGTGTGTTTTCTACGACT
AGTGATGCCCCTACTAGAAGATGTGTGTTGCACAAATGTCCCTGAATAACCAATTTGAAGTGCAGATAGC
AGTAAACGTAAGCTAATATGAATATTATTTAACTGTAATGTTTTAATATCGCTGGACATTACTAATAAAC
CCACTATAAACACATGTACATATGTATGTTTTGGCATACAATGAGTAGTTGGGGAAAAAATGTGTAAAAG
CACCGTGACCATCACAGCATAAAGATAACCAGCTGAAGTATCGAATATGAGTAACCCCCAAATTGAATCA
CATGCCGCAACTGATAGGACCCATGGAAGTACACTCTTCATGGCGATATACAAGACACACACAAGCACGA
ACACCCAGTTGCGGAGGAAATTCTCCGTAAATGAAAACCCAATCGGCGAACAATTCATACCCATATATGG
TAAAAGTTTTGAACGCGACTTGAGAGCGGAGAGCATTGCGGCTGATAAGGTTTTAGCGCTAAGCGGGCTT
TATAAAACGGGCTGCGGGACCAGTTTTCATATCACTACCGTTTGAGTTCTTGTGCTGTGTGGATACTCCT
CCCGACACAAAGCCGCTCCATCAGCCAGCAGTCGTCTAATCCAGAGACCCCGGATCGGGGTACCCAACAT
GGACGCACAAACACGACGACGTGAGCGTCGCGCTGAGAAACAAGCTCAATGGAAAGCTGCAAACGGTGGA
TCTCCTCCAAGCTTGAATTCTATGTACCCATACGATGTTCCAGATTACGCTATGTCCACGGAGCGTGAGC
TGGCTCCCGGTGGGCCAGCTCAGCTCCATCCGCACACGCTGCCGCTGACTTTTCCGGATCTCCAGATGAC
CTCCACCGTGGGCATCATTGGGAAAGTCTACGAGTCACAGTGGACCCCCTCGCCCACTCGGCCTCAGAGT
CCCTCTCAGGCGCAGACTAGCTTCGACACGCTCACATCACCACCAGCGCCCGGCTCGTCGGTCAATCCCA
CCGCCGTCACCAGCCCAAGTGCCCAGAATGTGGCCGCTGGTGGAGCAACTGTGGCCGGTGCAGCAGCAAC
TGCCGCCCAGGTGGCCTCCGCCTTGGGTGCCACCACCGGCAGCGTGACGCCAGCAATTGCCACCGCAACG
CCAGCCACGCAGCCGGATATGCCCGTCTTTACGTGTCCACGACGCCCGAATCTCGGACGAGAGGGTCGCC
CGATTGTGCTGCGCGCCAATCACTTCCAGGTGACAATGCCGCGTGGCTATGTGCATCACTATGACATCAA
TATACAGCCGGACAAGTGTCCGCGAAAGGTGAACCGTGAGATTATCGAGACTATGGTGCATGCCTATAGC
AAGATCTTCGGAGTGCTCAAGCCGGTGTTCGATGGTCGCAACAATCTGTATACCCGCGATCCCCTGCCCA
TTGGCAACGAGCGTCTAGAGCTGGAGGTTACTCTACCCGGCGAGGGCAAAGATCGAATCTTTCGCGTGAC
GATCAAGTGGCAGGCTCAGGTCTCGCTCTTCAATTTGGAGGAAGCTCTCGAAGGCCGCACGCGGCAGATA
CCCTATGATGCCATTTTGGCGCTCGATGTGGTCATGCGCCATCTGCCCAGCATGACGTACACGCCAGTGG
GACGTAGCTTCTTCAGTTCCCCGGAGGGTTACTACCATCCCCTGGGTGGTGGACGCGAGGTTTGGTTCGG
TTTCCATCAGAGCGCAAGGCCCTCGCAGTGGAAGATGATGCTCAATATCGATGTCTCGGCCACCGCTTTC
TACAAGGCTCAACCAGTCATTGACTTCATGTGCGAGGTGCTGGACATTCGCGACATCAACGAGCAGCGCA
AACCGCTCACCGATTCGCAGCGCGTCAAGTTCACCAAAGAAATTAAAGGCCTGAAGATCGAGATCACCCA
CTGCGGCCAGATGCGTCGCAAGTATCGTGTGTGCAACGTCACTCGCCGCCCCGCTCAGATGCAATCATTC
CCACTGCAGCTGGAGAACGGACAGACCGTAGAGTGCACCGTGGCCAAGTACTTCCTGGACAAGTACCGCA
TGAAATTGCGCTACCCGCACTTGCCCTGCCTGCAGGTTGGCCAAGAGCACAAGCACACTTACCTGCCTCT
AGAGGTGTGCAACATTGTGGCCGGACAGCGGTGCATTAAAAAGCTGACCGATATGCAGACGTCGACCATG
ATCAAGGCCACAGCTCGTTCAGCTCCGGATCGTGAGCGTGAGATTAACAACTTGGTAAAGCGCGCCGACT
TCAACAACGATTCGTATGTGCAAGAGTTTGGCCTGACCATCTCCAATTCGATGATGGAGGTACGAGGACG
CGTCTTGCCTCCTCCCAAGCTTCAGTATGGGGGACGTGTGTCTACCGGCCTCACCGGCCAGCAGCTGTTC
CCGCCACAGAACAAGGTGAGCTTGGCCTCGCCCAACCAGGGTGTATGGGATATGCGAGGCAAGCAGTTCT
TCACTGGCGTCGAGATCCGCATCTGGGCCATCGCCTGTTTTGCCCCACAGCGCACGGTGCGCGAGGATGC
GCTGCGTAATTTCACCCAGCAGCTGCAGAAGATCTCAAACGATGCAGGCATGCCGATAATTGGACAGCCG
TGCTTCTGTAAGTACGCCACCGGGCCGGATCAAGTGGAACCCATGTTCCGTTACCTGAAGATCACCTTCC
CCGGCCTGCAACTCGTCGTGGTTGTGCTGCCCGGCAAGACTCCAGTATACGCCGAGGTGAAGCGTGTAGG
TGACACCGTTCTGGGTATGGCCACCCAGTGTGTGCAGGCCAAGAACGTGAACAAGACATCGCCACAGACG
CTCTCTAATCTGTGTCTGAAGATCAACGTCAAGTTGGGCGGCATCAATTCAATTCTGGTCCCCTCCATTC
GGCCAAAGGTCTTCAATGAGCCGGTCATCTTTTTGGGTGCCGATGTGACACACCCACCAGCTGGCGACAA
CAAGAAACCATCGATTGCCGCCGTCGTGGGCTCCATGGATGCCCATCCATCGCGGTATGCCGCCACCGTT
CGCGTACAGCAGCACCGACAGGAGATCATCCAGGAGCTGAGCAGCATGGTGGCTGAGCTGTTGATCATGT
TCTACAAGTCGACGGGCGGCTACAAGCCCCACCGCATCATACTCTATCGTGACGGAGTCTCCGAGGGACA
ATTCCCACATGTCCTGCAACACGAATTGACCGCCATTCGCGAGGCCTGCATTAAGCTAGAGCCAGAGTAT
CGGCCGGGCATCACATTCATTGTGGTGCAGAAGCGCCATCACACTCGACTCTTCTGCGCGGAGAAGAAGG
AGCAGAGCGGCAAATCGGGCAATATTCCCGCAGGCACCACCGTCGATGTGGGCATCACACATCCCACCGA
ATTTGATTTCTATCTATGCAGCCATCAGGGCATCCAGGGCACCAGTCGCCCCTCGCACTACCACGTTCTG
TGGGACGACAATCACTTTGACTCGGACGAGCTGCAGTGCCTCACGTATCAGCTATGCCGTACGTACGTGC
GCTGCACCCGATCCGTCAGTATACCGGCGCCAGCCTACTACGCCCATTTAGTGGCCTTCCGTGCCAGATA
TCATCTGGTGGAGAAGGAGCACGATTCGGGCGAGGGTTCGCACCAGAGCGGCTGCTCAGAGGATCGTACG
CCAGGTGCCATGGCCAGGGCCATCACTGTGCACGCGGATACCAAGAAGGTCATGTACTTTGCCTAACTCG
AGTCTAGAGGGCCCGCGGTTCGAAGGTAAGCCTATCCCTAACCCTCTCCTCGGTCTCGATTCTACGCGTA
CCGGTCATCATCACCATCACCATTGAGTTTAAACCCGCTGATCAGCCTCGACTGTGCCTTCTAAGGCCTG
AGCTCGCTGATCAGCCTCGATCGAGGATCCAGACATGATAAGATACATTGATGAGTTTGGACAAACCACA
ACTAGAATGCAGTGAAAAAAATGCTTTATTTGTGAAATTTGTGATGCTATTGCTTTATTTGTAACCATTA
TAAGCTGCAATAAACAAGTTAACAACAACAATTGCATTCATTTTATGTTTCAGGTTCAGGGGGAGGTGTG
GGAGGTTTTTTAAAGCAAGTAAAACCTCTACAAATGTGGTATGGCTGATTATGATCAGTCGACCGATGCC
CTTGAGAGCCTTCAACCCAGTCAGCTCCTTCCGGTGGGCGCGGGGCATGACTATCGTCGCCGCACTTATG
ACTGTCTTCTTTATCATGCAACTCGTAGGACAGGTGCCGGCAGCGCTCTGGGTCATTTTCGGCGAGGACC
GCTTTCGCTGGAGCGCGACGATGATCGGCCTGTCGCTTGCGGTATTCGGAATCTTGCACGCCCTCGCTCA
AGCCTTCGTCACTGGTCCCGCCACCAAACGTTTCGGCGAGAAGCAGGCCATTATCGCCGGCATGGCGGCC
GACGCGCTGGGCTACGTCTTGCTGGCGTTCGCGACGCGAGGCTGGATGGCCTTCCCCATTATGATTCTTC
TCGCTTCCGGCGGCATCGGGATGCCCGCGTTGCAGGCCATGCTGTCCAGGCAGGTAGATGACGACCATCA
GGGACAGCTTCAAGGATCGCTCGCGGCTCTTACCAGCCAGCAAAAGGCCAGGAACCGTAAAAAGGCCGCG
TTGCTGGCGTTTTTCCATAGGCTCCGCCCCCCTGACGAGCATCACAAAAATCGACGCTCAAGTCAGAGGT
GGCGAAACCCGACAGGACTATAAAGATACCAGGCGTTTCCCCCTGGAAGCTCCCTCGTGCGCTCTCCTGT
TCCGACCCTGCCGCTTACCGGATACCTGTCCGCCTTTCTCCCTTCGGGAAGCGTGGCGCTTTCTCAATGC
TCACGCTGTAGGTATCTCAGTTCGGTGTAGGTCGTTCGCTCCAAGCTGGGCTGTGTGCACGAACCCCCCG
TTCAGCCCGACCGCTGCGCCTTATCCGGTAACTATCGTCTTGAGTCCAACCCGGTAAGACACGACTTATC
GCCACTGGCAGCAGCCACTGGTAACAGGATTAGCAGAGCGAGGTATGTAGGCGGTGCTACAGAGTTCTTG
AAGTGGTGGCCTAACTACGGCTACACTAGAAGGACAGTATTTGGTATCTGCGCTCTGCTGAAGCCAGTTA
CCTTCGGAAAAAGAGTTGGTAGCTCTTGATCCGGCAAACAAACCACCGCTGGTAGCGGTGGTTTTTTTGT
TTGCAAGCAGCAGATTACGCGCAGAAAAAAAGGATCTCAAGAAGATCCTTTGATCTTTTCTACGGGGTCT
GACGCTCAGTGGAACGAAAACTCACGTTAAGGGATTTTGGTCATGAGATTATCAAAAAGGATCTTCACCT
AGATCCTTTTAAATTAAAAATGAAGTTTTAAATCAATCTAAAGTATATATGAGTAAACTTGGTCTGACAG
TTACCAATGCTTAATCAGTGAGGCACCTATCTCAGCGATCTGTCTATTTCGTTCATCCATAGTTGCCTGA
CTCCCCGTCGTGTAGATAACTACGATACGGGAGGGCTTACCATCTGGCCCCAGTGCTGCAATGATACCGC
GAGACCCACGCTCACCGGCTCCAGATTTATCAGCAATAAACCAGCCAGCCGGAAGGGCCGAGCGCAGAAG
TGGTCCTGCAACTTTATCCGCCTCCATCCAGTCTATTAATTGTTGCCGGGAAGCTAGAGTAAGTAGTTCG
CCAGTTAATAGTTTGCGCAACGTTGTTGCCATTGCTGCAGGCATCGTGGTGTCACGCTCGTCGTTTGGTA
TGGCTTCATTCAGCTCCGGTTCCCAACGATCAAGGCGAGTTACATGATCCCCCATGTTGTGCAAAAAAGC
GGTTAGCTCCTTCGGTCCTCCGATCGTTGTCAGAAGTAAGTTGGCCGCAGTGTTATCACTCATGGTTATG
GCAGCACTGCATAATTCTCTTACTGTCATGCCATCCGTAAGATGCTTTTCTGTGACTGGTGAGTACTCAA
CCAAGTCATTCTGAGAATAGTGTATGCGGCGACCGAGTTGCTCTTGCCCGGCGTCAACACGGGATAATAC
CGCGCCACATAGCAGAACTTTAAAAGTGCTCATCATTGGAAAACGTTCTTCGGGGCGAAAACTCTCAAGG
ATCTTACCGCTGTTGAGATCCAGTTCGATGTAACCCACTCGTGCACCCAACTGATCTTCAGCATCTTTTA
CTTTCACCAGCGTTTCTGGGTGAGCAAAAACAGGAAGGCAAAATGCCGCAAAAAAGGGAATAAGGGCGAC
ACGGAAATGTTGAATACTCATACTCTTCCTTTTTCAATATTATTGAAGCATTTATCAGGGTTATTGTCTC
ATGAGCGGATACATATTTGAATGTATTTAGAAAAATAAACAAATAGGGGTTCCGCGCACATTTCCCCGAA
AAGTGCCACCTGACGTCTAAGAAACCATTATTATCATGACATTAACCTATAAAAATAGGCGTATCACGAG
GCCCTTTCGT
